Addgene plasmid #212516: pTwist-SARS-CoV-2 Spike-deltaC18 K147E(GAG)
Purpose: Encodes SARS-CoV-2 spike K147E for pseudovirus production
Depositing lab: Alejandro Balazs. Depositing organization: Massachusetts General Hospital. Publication: Ongoing evolution of SARS-CoV-2 drives escape from mRNA vaccine-induced humoral immunity. Roederer AL, Cao Y, Denis KS, Sheehan ML, Li CJ, Lam EC, Gregory DJ, Poznansky MC, Iafrate AJ, Canaday DH, Gravenstein S, Garcia-Beltran WF, Balazs AB. medRxiv [Preprint]. 2024 Mar 7:2024.03.05.24303815. doi: 10.1101/2024.03.05.24303815. PubMed 38496628.
Backbone
  Vector backbone: pTwist-CMV-BetaGlobin-WPRE-Neo
  Backbone manufacturer: Twist
  Vector type: Mammalian Expression
Growth in bacteria
  Bacterial resistance: Ampicillin, 100 μg/mL
  Growth temperature: 37°C
  Growth strain: DH5alpha
  Copy number: High Copy
Gene/Insert
  Gene/Insert name: SARS-CoV-2 Spike K147E
  Species: Severe acute respiratory syndrome coronavirus 2
  Mutation: K147E
  Entrez Gene: S (a.k.a. GU280_gp02, spike glycoprotein)
  Promoter: CAG
  Cloning method: Ligation Independent Cloning
Terms and licenses: Academic/Nonprofit Terms; Industry Terms: Not Available to Industry
Depositor comments: Please visit https://www.medrxiv.org/content/10.1101/2024.03.05.24303815v1 for medRxiv preprint.
How to cite: pTwist-SARS-CoV-2 Spike-deltaC18 K147E(GAG) was a gift from Alejandro Balazs (Addgene plasmid # 212516 ; http://n2t.net/addgene:212516 ; RRID:Addgene_212516)
