[The description below was written by a language model from this plasmid's Addgene catalogue record and pLannotate feature annotations shown in this document.]
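Description:
pTwist-SARS-CoV-2 Spike-deltaC18 K147E(GAG) is a mammalian expression plasmid built on the Twist pTwist-CMV-BetaGlobin-WPRE-Neo backbone and carrying the SARS-CoV-2 spike glycoprotein gene with a K147E substitution. The "GAG" in the name presumably denotes the codon used for the glutamate, although the record does not say so. The name also indicates a deltaC18 form, meaning a spike lacking its last 18 C-terminal residues. This truncation is commonly used to improve spike incorporation into pseudotyped particles, and the annotated coding region of 3,765 nt is consistent with a slightly shortened spike. In bacteria the plasmid replicates from a high-copy ColE1/pUC-type origin and is selected with ampicillin through the AmpR β-lactamase gene.

The catalogue entry lists the promoter as CAG. The feature table, however, annotates a CMV enhancer, CMV promoter elements and a truncated human β-globin intron upstream of the spike, which matches the CMV-BetaGlobin design named in the backbone, so the two sources differ on this point. Downstream of the coding sequence, a WPRE enhances transcript stability and expression, followed by an SV40 polyadenylation signal. The expression unit is flanked by β-globin insulator elements and by bacterial and T7 terminators that limit read-through from neighbouring regions. A separate cassette, made up of the SV40 early promoter, the neo gene and a bGH poly(A) signal, permits G418 selection in mammalian cells.

The stated purpose is to supply the K147E spike for pseudovirus production, where the plasmid would be co-transfected with packaging and reporter constructs. The associated work examines SARS-CoV-2 escape from vaccine-induced antibody responses, which fits use of such pseudoviruses to test the effect of individual spike mutations on neutralization.
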