Features (pLannotate 1.2.2; 21 found; start..end, strand, type, name):
      1..3765    +  CDS            S: SPIKE_SARS2 - Experimental evidence at protein level: Swiss-Prot protein existence level 1. [Spike glycoprotein]: May down-regulate host tetherin (BST2) by lysosomal degradation, thereby counteracting its antiviral activity. From Severe acute respiratory syndrome coronavirus 2 (2019-nCoV) (SARS-CoV-2).
   3839..4427    +  misc_feature   WPRE: woodchuck hepatitis virus posttranscriptional regulatory element
   4480..4601    -  polyA_signal   SV40 poly(A) signal: SV40 polyadenylation signal
   4624..4693    -  CDS            large T antigen (fragment): large T antigen from SV40 (simian virus 40)
   4716..4762    +  terminator     T7 terminator: transcription terminator for bacteriophage T7 RNA polymerase
   4792..4928    +  terminator     rrnG terminator: transcription terminator from the E. coli ribosomal RNA rrnG operon (Albrechtsen et al., 1991)
   4973..5044    +  misc_feature   3' β-globin insulator: insulator downstream of the human β-globin locus (Farrell et al., 2002)
   5089..5285    +  promoter       SV40 promoter: SV40 early promoter
   5299..6090    +  CDS            neo: KKA2_KLEPN - Also known as kan, nptII. Experimental evidence at protein level: Swiss-Prot protein existence level 1. Resistance to kanamycin, neomycin, paromomycin, ribostamycin, butirosin and gentamicin B. From Klebsiella pneumoniae.
   6104..6328    +  polyA_signal   bGH poly(A) signal: bovine growth hormone polyadenylation signal
   6524..7112    -  rep_origin     ori: high-copy-number ColE1/pMB1/pBR322/pUC origin of replication
   7284..7348    -  CDS            bla(M) (fragment): β-lactamase lacking the signal sequence; bla(M); allows cytosolic expression of β-lactamase
   7858..8718    +  CDS            AmpR: β-lactamase; bla; confers resistance to ampicillin, carbenicillin, and related antibiotics
   8731..8867    +  terminator     rrnG terminator: transcription terminator from the E. coli ribosomal RNA rrnG operon (Albrechtsen et al., 1991)
   9019..9090    +  misc_feature   5' β-globin insulator: insulator upstream of the human β-globin locus (Farrell et al., 2002)
   9095..9141    -  terminator     T7 terminator: transcription terminator for bacteriophage T7 RNA polymerase
   9159..9207    -  polyA_signal   poly(A) signal: synthetic polyadenylation signal
   9288..9591    +  enhancer       CMV enhancer: human cytomegalovirus immediate early enhancer
   9664..9681    -  promoter       CMV promoter (fragment): human cytomegalovirus (CMV) immediate early promoter
   9744..9795    +  promoter       CMVd2 promoter: truncated human cytomegalovirus (CMV) immediate early promoter that yields moderately reduced expression relative to the full-length promoter
   9929..10404   +  intron         β-globin intron: internally truncated intron from human β-globin
>Addgene plasmid #212516 | pTwist-SARS-CoV-2 Spike-deltaC18 K147E(GAG) | addgene full sequence | sequence record 432831 | Addgene NGS Result
ATGTTTGTGTTCCTCGTTCTCCTGCCCCTCGTTTCTTCCCAATGCGTGAACCTCACAACTAGAACGCAGC
TCCCACCCGCTTACACGAACTCTTTTACTCGTGGAGTATACTATCCCGATAAAGTCTTTAGGTCCAGTGT
CCTTCATTCTACTCAAGACCTTTTCCTGCCATTCTTCTCAAATGTCACCTGGTTCCATGCTATCCACGTT
TCTGGCACCAACGGAACTAAACGATTTGATAATCCCGTCTTGCCATTTAACGATGGCGTATACTTTGCCT
CAACGGAGAAGTCCAACATTATCCGGGGATGGATATTTGGCACCACCCTGGACTCCAAGACACAGTCTCT
CCTCATTGTGAACAACGCCACCAATGTCGTCATCAAAGTCTGTGAATTTCAATTTTGTAACGATCCCTTT
CTCGGGGTTTATTATCATGAGAATAACAAGTCTTGGATGGAGTCAGAGTTCCGCGTTTACAGTTCCGCTA
ACAACTGTACTTTTGAGTACGTTTCCCAACCATTTCTCATGGATCTTGAAGGGAAGCAAGGCAACTTCAA
GAATCTCCGCGAATTTGTGTTTAAGAATATAGACGGCTACTTCAAAATTTATAGCAAGCATACCCCGATA
AATCTGGTTCGGGATCTCCCTCAAGGCTTCTCCGCGTTGGAACCCCTCGTGGACTTGCCGATTGGCATCA
ACATCACCCGGTTCCAAACCCTTCTTGCCCTTCATCGAAGCTACCTCACGCCTGGCGACAGTAGTAGTGG
TTGGACAGCGGGCGCAGCAGCCTACTATGTGGGATATTTGCAACCACGCACCTTTCTTCTCAAATATAAC
GAAAACGGAACAATTACCGATGCCGTAGACTGTGCCCTCGATCCCCTGTCCGAAACTAAATGCACACTCA
AGTCCTTCACAGTTGAGAAAGGCATATACCAAACCAGTAACTTCCGCGTCCAACCCACCGAATCCATTGT
TCGATTCCCTAACATCACCAATTTGTGTCCTTTCGGTGAAGTATTTAATGCCACTCGATTTGCATCAGTT
TATGCCTGGAATCGCAAGCGAATATCAAATTGTGTTGCAGATTATAGTGTCCTGTATAATAGCGCATCAT
TCAGCACTTTTAAGTGTTATGGGGTCAGCCCTACGAAATTGAATGACTTGTGTTTTACCAACGTTTACGC
AGATTCTTTCGTCATACGCGGCGACGAAGTCCGACAGATTGCACCGGGGCAAACCGGAAAGATAGCAGAC
TATAATTATAAGTTGCCGGATGACTTCACCGGCTGCGTTATAGCATGGAACTCCAATAATCTCGATTCAA
AAGTCGGCGGCAACTATAATTATCTTTACCGCCTGTTTCGCAAGTCAAATCTGAAGCCCTTTGAACGTGA
CATCTCCACCGAAATTTATCAAGCTGGCAGCACCCCATGTAATGGAGTGGAAGGGTTTAACTGTTATTTT
CCCCTTCAATCATACGGATTTCAACCAACAAATGGGGTGGGCTATCAACCATATCGGGTGGTAGTCTTGA
GCTTTGAGCTGCTCCACGCACCGGCTACAGTTTGCGGACCGAAGAAAAGCACTAACCTGGTGAAGAATAA
ATGTGTGAACTTCAACTTTAATGGGCTCACCGGAACAGGGGTGCTGACAGAATCAAACAAGAAATTTCTC
CCTTTTCAACAATTTGGTAGAGACATTGCCGATACCACAGATGCCGTCCGCGATCCGCAAACACTGGAAA
TCCTCGATATAACACCCTGTAGCTTCGGCGGGGTCAGCGTGATAACTCCCGGAACGAACACATCCAACCA
AGTGGCTGTCCTGTATCAAGATGTCAACTGTACCGAAGTCCCTGTGGCGATACACGCCGACCAACTGACA
CCCACCTGGAGAGTCTACTCAACAGGTTCCAATGTCTTTCAAACTAGAGCGGGTTGTCTCATTGGCGCTG
AGCATGTCAATAATTCATACGAATGTGATATTCCTATTGGGGCAGGAATCTGTGCGTCTTATCAAACTCA
AACGAACTCACCACGGCGCGCTCGCTCAGTAGCCAGCCAGTCCATAATCGCCTATACCATGAGTCTCGGG
GCTGAGAACTCCGTGGCTTATTCAAACAATTCCATCGCAATCCCAACTAACTTTACCATTAGCGTTACCA
CGGAAATCTTGCCCGTCAGCATGACTAAGACGAGCGTAGACTGTACGATGTATATCTGTGGGGATTCCAC
CGAGTGTAGCAACCTCTTGCTTCAATACGGGTCTTTCTGTACTCAACTCAACCGAGCATTGACCGGAATT
GCGGTCGAACAAGACAAGAATACCCAAGAGGTGTTCGCACAAGTAAAGCAAATATACAAAACGCCGCCAA
TCAAAGATTTTGGCGGGTTTAATTTTAGCCAAATACTGCCAGACCCATCTAAGCCTTCAAAACGCAGCTT
TATCGAGGATCTGCTGTTCAACAAAGTTACGTTGGCTGACGCGGGTTTCATTAAGCAGTATGGGGATTGT
TTGGGAGACATTGCGGCCCGCGACCTTATCTGTGCTCAAAAATTCAATGGGTTGACAGTTCTGCCCCCTC
TGCTCACTGATGAGATGATTGCACAGTATACATCAGCATTGTTGGCAGGAACCATTACATCCGGCTGGAC
TTTTGGCGCGGGTGCGGCCCTTCAAATACCTTTCGCTATGCAAATGGCTTACAGATTCAATGGGATTGGT
GTCACGCAAAATGTATTGTATGAAAATCAGAAGCTGATCGCTAATCAATTTAACAGCGCGATTGGCAAGA
TCCAAGATTCACTGTCAAGCACAGCGTCCGCCCTCGGCAAACTCCAAGATGTTGTGAATCAAAACGCCCA
GGCCCTGAATACCCTCGTGAAGCAACTGAGTTCTAACTTCGGCGCAATCTCCAGCGTCCTCAACGACATA
TTGTCCAGACTTGATAAGGTGGAAGCCGAGGTGCAAATTGATCGGCTCATCACAGGCAGGCTCCAGTCAC
TCCAAACTTATGTGACACAACAGTTGATCCGGGCTGCTGAGATACGAGCAAGCGCCAACCTGGCCGCCAC
TAAAATGTCAGAGTGCGTGCTCGGGCAGTCCAAACGGGTTGACTTTTGTGGCAAGGGCTATCACTTGATG
TCCTTCCCCCAATCCGCCCCACATGGAGTGGTCTTTCTCCACGTCACTTATGTCCCTGCTCAAGAGAAGA
ACTTTACGACAGCTCCAGCAATCTGTCACGATGGCAAAGCGCACTTTCCCAGGGAAGGCGTTTTCGTCAG
TAATGGCACGCATTGGTTTGTGACCCAAAGGAATTTCTATGAACCCCAAATCATAACCACTGACAATACA
TTTGTCTCAGGCAACTGTGATGTGGTCATTGGGATCGTGAACAACACGGTATATGATCCCCTGCAACCCG
AGTTGGATAGCTTCAAAGAGGAATTGGATAAATACTTTAAGAATCATACTTCACCCGATGTTGATCTCGG
GGACATATCAGGAATAAATGCAAGTGTCGTCAACATTCAGAAAGAGATTGATCGCCTTAATGAGGTCGCC
AAGAACTTGAATGAATCTTTGATCGACTTGCAAGAACTGGGCAAATACGAACAATATATTAAATGGCCCT
GGTACATTTGGTTGGGCTTTATCGCCGGACTTATAGCTATCGTTATGGTCACAATTATGTTGTGCTGTAT
GACTAGCTGTTGTTCCTGCTTGAAAGGATGTTGCAGTTGCGGATCTTGTTGTAAATAAAGGATCCTCTAG
AAGTTGTCTCCTCCTGCACTGACTGACTGATACAATCGATTTCTGGATCCGCAGGCCTAATCAACCTCTG
GATTACAAAATTTGTGAAAGATTGACTGGTATTCTTAACTATGTTGCTCCTTTTACGCTATGTGGATACG
CTGCTTTAATGCCTTTGTATCATGCTATTGCTTCCCGTATGGCTTTCATTTTCTCCTCCTTGTATAAATC
CTGGTTGCTGTCTCTTTATGAGGAGTTGTGGCCCGTTGTCAGGCAACGTGGCGTGGTGTGCACTGTGTTT
GCTGACGCAACCCCCACTGGTTGGGGCATTGCCACCACCTGTCAGCTCCTTTCCGGGACTTTCGCTTTCC
CCCTCCCTATTGCCACGGCGGAACTCATCGCCGCCTGCCTTGCCCGCTGCTGGACAGGGGCTCGGCTGTT
GGGCACTGACAATTCCGTGGTGTTGTCGGGGAAGCTGACGTCCTTTCCATGGCTGCTCGCCTGTGTTGCC
ACCTGGATTCTGCGCGGGACGTCCTTCTGCTACGTCCCTTCGGCCCTCAATCCAGCGGACCTTCCTTCCC
GCGGCCTGCTGCCGGCTCTGCGGCCTCTTCCGCGTCTTCGCCTTCGCCCTCAGACGAGTCGGATCTCCCT
TTGGGCCGCCTCCCCGCCTGTCTAGCTTGACTGACTGAGATACAGCGTACCTTCAGCTCACAGACATGAT
AAGATACATTGATGAGTTTGGACAAACCACAACTAGAATGCAGTGAAAAAAATGCTTTATTTGTGAAATT
TGTGATGCTATTGCTTTATTTGTAACCATTATAAGCTGCAATAAACAAGTTAACAACAACAATTGCATTC
ATTTTATGTTTCAGGTTCAGGGGGAGGTGTGGGAGGTTTTTTAAAGCAAGTAAAACCTCTACAAATGTGG
TATTGGCCCATCTCTATCGGTATCGTAGCATAACCCCTTGGGGCCTCTAAACGGGTCTTGAGGGGTTTTT
TGTGCCCCTCGGGCCGGATTGCTATCTACCGGCATTGGCGCAGAAAAAAATGCCTGATGCGACGCTGCGC
GTCTTATACTCCCACATATGCCAGATTCAGCAACGGATACGGCTTCCCCAACTTGCCCACTTCCATACGT
GTCCTCCTTACCAGAAATTTATCCTTAAGGTCGTCAGCTATCCTGCAGGCGATCTCTCGATTTCGATCAA
GACATTCCTTTAATGGTCTTTTCTGGACACCACTAGGGGTCAGAAGTAGTTCATCAAACTTTCTTCCCTC
CCTAATCTCATTGGTTACCTTGGGCTATCGAAACTTAATTAAGCGATCTGCATCTCAATTAGTCAGCAAC
CATAGTCCCGCCCCTAACTCCGCCCATCCCGCCCCTAACTCCGCCCAGTTCCGCCCATTCTCCGCCCCAT
CGCTGACTAATTTTTTTTATTTATGCAGAGGCCGAGGCCGCCTCGGCCTCTGAGCTATTCCAGAAGTAGT
GAGGAGGCTTTTTTGGAGGCCTAGGCTTTTGCAAAGGAGGTAGCCAACATGATTGAACAAGATGGATTGC
ACGCAGGTTCTCCCGCCGCTTGGGTGGAGAGGCTATTCGGCTATGACTGGGCACAACAGACAATCGGCTG
CTCTGATGCCGCCGTGTTCCGGCTGTCAGCGCAGGGGCGCCCGGTTCTTTTTGTCAAGACCGACCTGTCC
GGTGCCCTGAATGAACTCCAGGACGAGGCAGCGCGGCTATCGTGGCTGGCCACGACGGGCGTTCCTTGCG
CAGCTGTGCTCGACGTTGTCACTGAAGCGGGAAGGGACTGGCTGCTATTGGGCGAAGTGCCGGGGCAGGA
TCTCCTGTCATCTCACCTTGCTCCTGCCGAGAAAGTATCCATCATGGCTGATGCAATGCGGCGGCTGCAT
ACGCTTGATCCGGCTACCTGCCCATTCGACCACCAAGCGAAACATCGCATCGAGCGAGCACGTACTCGGA
TGGAAGCCGGTCTTGTCGATCAGGATGATCTGGACGAAGAGCATCAGGGGCTCGCGCCAGCCGAACTGTT
CGCCAGGCTCAAGGCGCGGATGCCCGACGGCGAGGATCTCGTCGTGACCCACGGCGATGCCTGCTTGCCG
AATATCATGGTGGAAAATGGCCGCTTTTCTGGATTCATCGACTGTGGCCGGCTGGGTGTGGCGGACCGCT
ATCAGGACATAGCGTTGGCTACCCGTGATATTGCTGAAGAGCTTGGCGGCGAATGGGCTGACCGCTTCCT
CGTGCTTTACGGTATCGCCGCTCCCGATTCGCAGCGCATCGCCTTCTATCGCCTTCTTGACGAGTTCTTC
TAGTATGTAAGCCCTGTGCCTTCTAGTTGCCAGCCATCTGTTGTTTGCCCCTCCCCCGTGCCTTCCTTGA
CCCTGGAAGGTGCCACTCCCACTGTCCTTTCCTAATAAAATGAGGAAATTGCATCGCATTGTCTGAGTAG
GTGTCATTCTATTCTGGGGGGTGGGGTGGGGCAGGACAGCAAGGGGGAGGATTGGGAAGACAATAGCAGG
CATGCTGGGGATGCGGTGGGCTCTATGGTTAATTAACCAGTCAAGTCAGCTACTTGGCGAGATCGACTTG
TCTGGGTTTCGACTACGCTCAGAATTGCGTCAGTCAAGTTCGATCTGGTCCTTGCTATTGCACCCGTTCT
CCGATTACGAGTTTCATTTAAATCATGTGAGCAAAAGGCCAGCAAAAGGCCAGGAACCGTAAAAAGGCCG
CGTTGCTGGCGTTTTTCCATAGGCTCCGCCCCCCTGACGAGCATCACAAAAATCGACGCTCAAGTCAGAG
GTGGCGAAACCCGACAGGACTATAAAGATACCAGGCGTTTCCCCCTGGAAGCTCCCTCGTGCGCTCTCCT
GTTCCGACCCTGCCGCTTACCGGATACCTGTCCGCCTTTCTCCCTTCGGGAAGCGTGGCGCTTTCTCATA
GCTCACGCTGTAGGTATCTCAGTTCGGTGTAGGTCGTTCGCTCCAAGCTGGGCTGTGTGCACGAACCCCC
CGTTCAGCCCGACCGCTGCGCCTTATCCGGTAACTATCGTCTTGAGTCCAACCCGGTAAGACACGACTTA
TCGCCACTGGCAGCAGCCACTGGTAACAGGATTAGCAGAGCGAGGTATGTAGGCGGTGCTACAGAGTTCT
TGAAGTGGTGGCCTAACTACGGCTACACTAGAAGAACAGTATTTGGTATCTGCGCTCTGCTGAAGCCAGT
TACCTTCGGAAAAAGAGTTGGTAGCTCTTGATCCGGCAAACAAACCACCGCTGGTAGCGGTGGTTTTTTT
GTTTGCAAGCAGCAGATTACGCGCAGAAAAAAAGGATCTCAAGAAGATCCTTTGATCTTTTCTACGGGGT
CTGACGCTCAGTGGAACGAAAACTCACGTTAAGGGATTTTGGTCATGAGATTATCAAAAAGGATCTTCAC
CTAGATCCTTTTAAATTAAAAATGAAGTTTTAAATCAATCTAAAGTATATATGAGTAAACTTGGTCTGAC
AGTTACCAATGCTTAATCAGTGAGGCACCTATCTCAGCGATCTGTCTATTTCGTTCATCCATAGTTGCAT
TTAAATTTCCGAACTCTCCAAGGCCCTCGTCGGAAAATCTTCAAACCTTTCGTCCGATCCATCTTGCAGG
CTACCTCTCGAACGAACTATCGCAAGTCTCTTGGCCGGCCTTGCGCCTTGGCTATTGCTTGGCAGCGCCT
ATCGCCAGGTATTACTCCAATCCCGAATATCCGAGATCGGGATCACCCGAGAGAAGTTCAACCTACATCC
TCAATCCCGATCTATCCGAGATCCGAGGAATATCGAAATCGGGGCGCGCCTGGTGTACCGAGAACGATCC
TCTCAGTGCGAGTCTCGACGATCCATATCGTTGCTTGGCAGTCAGCCAGTCGGAATCCAGCTTGGGACCC
AGGAAGTCCAATCGTCAGATATTGTACTCAAGCCTGGTCACGGCAGCGTACCGATCTGTTTAAACCTAGA
TATTGATAGTCTGATCGGTCAACGTATAATCGAGTCCTAGCTTTTGCAAACATCTATCAAGAGACAGGAT
CAGCAGGAGGCTTTCGCATGAGTATTCAACATTTCCGTGTCGCCCTTATTCCCTTTTTTGCGGCATTTTG
CCTTCCTGTTTTTGCTCACCCAGAAACGCTGGTGAAAGTAAAAGATGCTGAAGATCAGTTGGGTGCGCGA
GTGGGTTACATCGAACTGGATCTCAACAGCGGTAAGATCCTTGAGAGTTTTCGCCCCGAAGAACGCTTTC
CAATGATGAGCACTTTTAAAGTTCTGCTATGTGGCGCGGTATTATCCCGTATTGACGCCGGGCAAGAGCA
ACTCGGTCGCCGCATACACTATTCTCAGAATGACTTGGTTGAGTATTCACCAGTCACAGAAAAGCATCTT
ACGGATGGCATGACAGTAAGAGAATTATGCAGTGCTGCCATAACCATGAGTGATAACACTGCGGCCAACT
TACTTCTGACAACGATTGGAGGACCGAAGGAGCTAACCGCTTTTTTGCACAACATGGGGGATCATGTAAC
TCGCCTTGATCGTTGGGAACCGGAGCTGAATGAAGCCATACCAAACGACGAGCGTGACACCACGATGCCT
GTAGCAATGGCAACAACCTTGCGTAAACTATTAACTGGCGAACTACTTACTCTAGCTTCCCGGCAACAGT
TGATAGACTGGATGGAGGCGGATAAAGTTGCAGGACCACTTCTGCGCTCGGCCCTTCCGGCTGGCTGGTT
TATTGCTGATAAATCTGGAGCCGGTGAGCGTGGGTCTCGCGGTATCATTGCAGCACTGGGGCCAGATGGT
AAGCCCTCCCGTATCGTAGTTATCTACACGACGGGGAGTCAGGCAACTATGGATGAACGAAATAGACAGA
TCGCTGAGATAGGTGCCTCACTGATTAAGCATTGGTAACCGATTCTAGGTGCATTGGCGCAGAAAAAAAT
GCCTGATGCGACGCTGCGCGTCTTATACTCCCACATATGCCAGATTCAGCAACGGATACGGCTTCCCCAA
CTTGCCCACTTCCATACGTGTCCTCCTTACCAGAAATTTATCCTTAAGATCCCGAATCGTTTAAACTCGA
CTCTGGCTCTATCGAATCTCCGTCGTTTCGAGCTTACGCGAACAGCCGTGGCGCTCATTTGCTCGTCGGG
CATCGAATCTCGTCAGCTATCGTCAGCTTACCTTTTTGGCAGCGATCGCGGCTCCCGACATCTTGGACCA
TTAGCTCCACAGGTATCTTCTTCCCTCTAGTGGTCATAACAGCAGCTTCAGCTACCTCTCAATTCAAAAA
ACCCCTCAAGACCCGTTTAGAGGCCCCAAGGGGTTATGCTATCAATCGTTGCGTTACACACACAAAAAAC
CAACACACATCCATCTTCGATGGATAGCGATTTTATTATCTAACTGCTGATCGAGTGTAGCCAGATCTAG
TAATCAATTACGGGGTCATTAGTTCATAGCCCATATATGGAGTTCCGCGTTACATAACTTACGGTAAATG
GCCCGCCTGGCTGACCGCCCAACGACCCCCGCCCATTGACGTCAATAATGACGTATGTTCCCATAGTAAC
GCCAATAGGGACTTTCCATTGACGTCAATGGGTGGAGTATTTACGGTAAACTGCCCACTTGGCAGTACAT
CAAGTGTATCATATGCCAAGTACGCCCCCTATTGACGTCAATGACGGTAAATGGCCCGCCTGGCATTATG
CCCAGTACATGACCTTATGGGACTTTCCTACTTGGCAGTACATCTACGTATTAGTCATCGCTATTACCAT
GCTGATGCGGTTTTGGCAGTACATCAATGGGCGTGGATAGCGGTTTGACTCACGGGGATTTCCAAGTCTC
CACCCCATTGACGTCAATGGGAGTTTGTTTTGGCACCAAAATCAACGGGACTTTCCAAAATGTCGTAACA
ACTCCGCCCCATTGACGCAAATGGGCGGTAGGCGTGTACGGTGGGAGGTCTATATAAGCAGAGCTGGTTT
AGTGAACCGTCAGATCGCCTGGAGACGCCATCCACGCTGTTTTGACCTCCATAGAAGACACCGGGACCGA
TCCAGCCTCCCCTCGAAGCTTACATGTGGTACCGAGCTCGGATCCTGAGAACTTCAGGGTGAGTCTATGG
GACCCTTGATGTTTTCTTTCCCCTTCTTTTCTATGGTTAAGTTCATGTCATAGGAAGGGGAGAAGTAACA
GGGTACACATATTGACCAAATCAGGGTAATTTTGCATTTGTAATTTTAAAAAATGCTTTCTTCTTTTAAT
ATACTTTTTTGTTTATCTTATTTCTAATACTTTCCCTAATCTCTTTCTTTCAGGGCAATAATGATACAAT
GTATCATGCCTCTTTGCACCATTCTAAAGAATAACAGTGATAATTTCTGGGTTAAGGCAATAGCAATATT
TCTGCATATAAATATTTCTGCATATAAATTGTAACTGATGTAAGAGGTTTCATATTGCTAATAGCAGCTA
CAATCCAGCTACCATTCTGCTTTTATTTTATGGTTGGGATAAGGCTGGATTATTCTGAGTCCAAGCTAGG
CCCTTTTGCTAATCATGTTCATACCTCTTATCTTCCTCCCACAGCTCCTGGGCAACGTGCTGGTCTGTGT
GCTGGCCCATCACTTTGGCAAAGGCGGCCGCC
